>Addgene plasmid #92243 | USPQ-HTT-TALEN1 | depositor full sequence | sequence record 177799 | USPQ-HTT-TALEN1 sequence 7944 bps
GACGGATCGGGAGATCTCCCGATCCCCTATGGTCGACTCTCAGTACAATCTGCTCTGATGCCGCATAGTT
AAGCCAGTATCTGCTCCCTGCTTGTGTGTTGGAGGTCGCTGAGTAGTGCGCGAGCAAAATTTAAGCTACA
ACAAGGCAAGGCTTGACCGACAATTGCATGAAGAATCTGCTTAGGGTTAGGCGTTTTGCGCTGCTTCGCG
ATGTACGGGCCAGATATACGCGTTGACATTGATTATTGACTAGTTATTAATAGTAATCAATTACGGGGTC
ATTAGTTCATAGCCCATATATGGAGTTCCGCGTTACATAACTTACGGTAAATGGCCCGCCTGGCTGACCG
CCCAACGACCCCCGCCCATTGACGTCAATAATGACGTATGTTCCCATAGTAACGCCAATAGGGACTTTCC
ATTGACGTCAATGGGTGGACTATTTACGGTAAACTGCCCACTTGGCAGTACATCAAGTGTATCATATGCC
AAGTACGCCCCCTATTGACGTCAATGACGGTAAATGGCCCGCCTGGCATTATGCCCAGTACATGACCTTA
TGGGACTTTCCTACTTGGCAGTACATCTACGTATTAGTCATCGCTATTACCATGGTGATGCGGTTTTGGC
AGTACATCAATGGGCGTGGATAGCGGTTTGACTCACGGGGATTTCCAAGTCTCCACCCCATTGACGTCAA
TGGGAGTTTGTTTTGGCACCAAAATCAACGGGACTTTCCAAAATGTCGTAACAACTCCGCCCCATTGACG
CAAATGGGCGGTAGGCGTGTACGGTGGGAGGTCTATATAAGCAGAGCTCTCTGGCTAACTAGAGAACCCA
CTGCTTACTGGCTTATCGAAATTAATACGACTCACTATAGGGAGACCCAAGCTGGCTAGTTAAGCTTGCC
ACCATGGACTACAAAGACCATGACGGTGATTATAAAGATCATGACATCGATTACAAGGATGACGATGACA
AGATGGCCCCCAAGAAGAAGAGGAAGGTGGGCATTCACGGGGTACCCGCCGCTGTGGATCTACGCACGCT
CGGCTACAGCCAGCAGCAACAGGAGAAGATCAAACCGAAGGTTCGTTCGACAGTGGCGCAGCACCACGAG
GCACTGGTCGGCCATGGGTTTACACACGCGCACATCGTTGCGCTCAGCCAACACCCGGCAGCGTTAGGGA
CCGTCGCTGTCAAGTATCAGGACATGATCGCAGCGTTGCCAGAGGCGACACACGAAGCGATCGTTGGCGT
CGGCAAACAGTGGTCCGGCGCACGCGCTCTGGAGGCCTTGCTCACGGTGGCGGGAGAGTTGAGAGGTCCA
CCGTTACAGTTGGACACAGGCCAACTTCTCAAGATTGCAAAACGTGGCGGCGTGACCGCAGTGGAGGCAG
TGCATGCATGGCGCAATGCACTGACGGGTGCCCCCCTGAACTTGACCCCAGAACAAGTCGTCGCAATCGC
GAGCAATAACGGCGGAAAACAGGCTTTGGAAACGGTGCAGAGGCTCCTTCCAGTGCTGTGTCAGGCACAT
GGTCTGACTCCAGAACAGGTTGTGGCCATCGCAAGCCACGACGGAGGAAAGCAAGCCCTGGAAACAGTAC
AGAGGCTGTTGCCTGTCCTGTGTCAAGCTCACGGACTCACTCCAGAACAGGTTGTGGCCATCGCAAGCCA
CGACGGAGGAAAGCAAGCCCTGGAAACAGTACAGAGGCTGTTGCCTGTCCTGTGTCAAGCTCACGGCCTA
ACCCCAGAACAAGTCGTCGCAATCGCGAGCAATAACGGCGGAAAACAGGCTTTGGAAACGGTGCAGAGGC
TCCTTCCAGTGCTGTGTCAGGCACATGGGCTTACCCCAGAACAAGTCGTCGCAATCGCGAGCAATAACGG
CGGAAAACAGGCTTTGGAAACGGTGCAGAGGCTCCTTCCAGTGCTGTGTCAGGCACATGGCTTGACCCCA
GAACAAGTCGTCGCAATCGCGAGCAATAACGGCGGAAAACAGGCTTTGGAAACGGTGCAGAGGCTCCTTC
CAGTGCTGTGTCAGGCACATGGACTCACTCCAGAACAGGTTGTGGCCATCGCAAGCCACGACGGAGGAAA
GCAAGCCCTGGAAACAGTACAGAGGCTGTTGCCTGTCCTGTGTCAAGCTCACGGCCTAACCCCAGAACAA
GTCGTCGCAATCGCGAGCAATAACGGCGGAAAACAGGCTTTGGAAACGGTGCAGAGGCTCCTTCCAGTGC
TGTGTCAGGCACATGGTCTGACCCCAGAACAAGTCGTCGCAATCGCGAGCAATAACGGCGGAAAACAGGC
TTTGGAAACGGTGCAGAGGCTCCTTCCAGTGCTGTGTCAGGCACATGGCTTGACCCCAGAACAAGTCGTC
GCAATCGCGAGCAATAACGGCGGAAAACAGGCTTTGGAAACGGTGCAGAGGCTCCTTCCAGTGCTGTGTC
AGGCACATGGGCTTACCCCTGAGCAAGTCGTCGCAATCGCCTCCAACATTGGCGGGAAACAGGCACTGGA
GACTGTCCAGCGCCTGCTTCCCGTGCTTTGCCAGGCGCACGGCCTAACCCCAGAACAAGTCGTCGCAATC
GCGAGCAATAACGGCGGAAAACAGGCTTTGGAAACGGTGCAGAGGCTCCTTCCAGTGCTGTGTCAGGCAC
ATGGACTCACCCCTGAGCAAGTCGTCGCAATCGCCTCCAACATTGGCGGGAAACAGGCACTGGAGACTGT
CCAGCGCCTGCTTCCCGTGCTTTGCCAGGCGCACGGCTTGACTCCAGAACAGGTTGTGGCCATCGCAAGC
CACGACGGAGGAAAGCAAGCCCTGGAAACAGTACAGAGGCTGTTGCCTGTCCTGTGTCAAGCTCACGGGC
TTACTCCAGAACAGGTTGTGGCCATCGCAAGCCACGACGGAGGAAAGCAAGCCCTGGAAACAGTACAGAG
GCTGTTGCCTGTCCTGTGTCAAGCTCACGGTCTGACCCCAGAACAAGTCGTCGCAATCGCGAGCAATAAC
GGCGGAAAACAGGCTTTGGAAACGGTGCAGAGGCTCCTTCCAGTGCTGTGTCAGGCACATGGCCTAACCC
CGGAGCAGGTGGTGGCCATCGCCAGCCACGACGGCGGCAGGCCGGCGCTGGAGAGCATTGTTGCCCAGTT
ATCTCGCCCTGATCCGGCGTTGGCCGCGTTGACCAACGACCACCTCGTCGCCTTGGCCTGCCTCGGCGGA
CGTCCTGCGCTGGATGCAGTGAAAAAGGGATTGCCGCACGCGCCGGCCTTGATCAAAAGAACCAATCGCC
GTATTCCCGAACGCACATCCCATCGCGTTGCCGGATCCCAGCTGGTGAAGTCCGAGCTGGAGGAAAAGAA
GTCCGAACTGCGCCACAAGTTGAAGTACGTCCCTCACGAGTACATCGAACTGATCGAAATCGCCCGCAAC
CCAACCCAGGACCGTATCCTGGAGATGAAGGTCATGGAGTTCTTCATGAAGGTGTACGGTTATCGCGGAG
AGCATCTCGGCGGCTCTCGCAAACCCGACGGCGCTATCTACACAGTAGGCTCCCCCATCGACTACGGCGT
CATTGTGGACACTAAGGCCTACTCAGGAGGCTACAACCTTCCCATCGGCCAGGCCGACGAAATGCAGCGC
TACGTGAAGGAGAATCAGACCCGCAACAAGCACATCAACCCCAATGAGTGGTGGAAAGTGTATCCCTCAT
CCGTCACAGAGTTCAAGTTTCTGTTTGTGAGCGGTCACTTCAAGGGTAACTACAAAGCCCAGCTTACTCG
TCTGAACAGGAAGACCAACTGCAACGGCGCCGTGCTCTCAGTGGAGGAGCTGCTGATCGGTGGGGAGATG
ATCAAGGCCGGGACCCTCACCTTAGAGGAGGTGCGCCGGAAGTTCAATAATGGAGAGATTAACTTCTGAT
AACTCGAGTCTAGAGAAACCCGCTGATCAGCCTCGACTGTGCCTTCTAGTTGCCAGCCATCTGTTGTTTG
CCCCTCCCCCGTGCCTTCCTTGACCCTGGAAGGTGCCACTCCCACTGTCCTTTCCTAATAAAATGAGGAA
ATTGCATCGCATTGTCTGAGTAGGTGTCATTCTATTCTGGGGGGTGGGGTGGGGCAGGACAGCAAGGGGG
AGGATTGGGAAGACAATAGCAGGCATGCTGGGGATGCGGTGGGCTCTATGGCTTCTGAGGCGGAAAGAAC
CAGCTGGGGCTCTAGGGGGTATCCCC
[124 nt withheld, positions 4227-4350]
C
[32 nt withheld, positions 4352-4383]
CA
[57 nt withheld, positions 4386-4442]
A
[49 nt withheld, positions 4444-4492]
CCTTTGACGTTGGAGTCCACGTTCTTT
[37 nt withheld, positions 4520-4556]
ACCCTATCTCGGTCTATTCTTTTGATTTATAAGGGATTTTGGGGATTTCGGCCTATTGGTTAAAAAATGA
GCTGATTTAACAAAAATTTAACGCGAATTAATTCTGTGGAATGTGTGTCAGTTAGGGTGTGGAAAGTCCC
CAGGCTCCCCAGGCAGGCAGAAGTATGCAAAGCATGCATCTCAATTAGTCAGCAACCAGGTGTGGAAAGT
CCCCAGGCTCCCCAGCAGGCAGAAGTATGCAAAGCATGCATCTCAATTAGTCAGCAACCATAGTCCCGCC
CCTAACTCCGCCCATCCCGCCCCTAACTCCGCCCAGTTCCGCCCATTCTCCGCCCCATGGCTGACTAATT
TTTTTTATTTATGCAGAGGCCGAGGCCGCCTCTGCCTCTGAGCTATTCCAGAAGTAGTGAGGAGGCTTTT
TTGGAGGCCTAGGCTTTTGCAAAAAGCTCCCGGGAGCTTGTATATCCATTTTCGGATCTGATCAGCACGT
GTTGACAATTAATCATCGGCATAGTATATCGGCATAGTATAATACGACAAGGTGAGGAACTAAACCATGG
CCAAGTTGACCAGTGCCGTTCCGGTGCTCACCGCGCGCGACGTCGCCGGAGCGGTCGAGTTCTGGACCGA
CCGGCTCGGGTTCTCCCGGGACTTCGTGGAGGACGACTTCGCCGGTGTGGTCCGGGACGACGTGACCCTG
TTCATCAGCGCGGTCCAGGACCAGGTGGTGCCGGACAACACCCTGGCCTGGGTGTGGGTGCGCGGCCTGG
ACGAGCTGTACGCCGAGTGGTCGGAGGTCGTGTCCACGAACTTCCGGGACGCCTCCGGGCCGGCCATGAC
CGAGATCGGCGAGCAGCCGTGGGGGCGGGAGTTCGCCCTGCGCGACCCGGCCGGCAACTGCGTGCACTTC
GTGGCCGAGGAGCAGGACTGACACGTGCTACGAGATTTCGATTCCACCGCCGCCTTCTATGAAAGGTTGG
GCTTCGGAATCGTTTTCCGGGACGCCGGCTGGATGATCCTCCAGCGCGGGGATCTCATGCTGGAGTTCTT
CGCCCACCCCAACTTGTTTATTGCAGCTTATAATGGTTACAAATAAAGCAATAGCATCACAAATTTCACA
AATAAAGCATTTTTTTCACTGCATTCTAGTTGTGGTTTGTCCAAACTCATCAATGTATCTTATCATGTCT
GTATACCGTCGACCTCTAGCTAGAGCTTGGCGTAATCATGGTCATAGCTGTTTCCTGTGTGAAATTGTTA
TCCGCTCACAATTCCACACAACATACGAGCCGGAAGCATAAAGTGTAAAGCCTGGGGTGCCTAATGAGTG
AGCTAACTCACATTAATTGCGTTGCGCTCACTGCCCGCTTTCCAGTCGGGAAACCTGTCGTGCCAGCTGC
ATTAATGAATCGGCCAACGCGCGGGGAGAGGCGGTTTGCGTATTGGGCGCTCTTCCGCTTCCTCGCTCAC
TGACTCGCTGCGCTCGGTCGTTCGGCTGCGGCGAGCGGTATCAGCTCACTCAAAGGCGGTAATACGGTTA
TCCACAGAATCAGGGGATAACGCAGGAAAGAACATGTGAGCAAAAGGCCAGCAAAAGGCCAGGAACCGTA
AAAAGGCCGCGTTGCTGGCGTTTTTCCATAGGCTCCGCCCCCCTGACGAGCATCACAAAAATCGACGCTC
AAGTCAGAGGTGGCGAAACCCGACAGGACTATAAAGATACCAGGCGTTTCCCCCTGGAAGCTCCCTCGTG
CGCTCTCCTGTTCCGACCCTGCCGCTTACCGGATACCTGTCCGCCTTTCTCCCTTCGGGAAGCGTGGCGC
TTTCTCAATGCTCACGCTGTAGGTATCTCAGTTCGGTGTAGGTCGTTCGCTCCAAGCTGGGCTGTGTGCA
CGAACCCCCCGTTCAGCCCGACCGCTGCGCCTTATCCGGTAACTATCGTCTTGAGTCCAACCCGGTAAGA
CACGACTTATCGCCACTGGCAGCAGCCACTGGTAACAGGATTAGCAGAGCGAGGTATGTAGGCGGTGCTA
CAGAGTTCTTGAAGTGGTGGCCTAACTACGGCTACACTAGAAGGACAGTATTTGGTATCTGCGCTCTGCT
GAAGCCAGTTACCTTCGGAAAAAGAGTTGGTAGCTCTTGATCCGGCAAACAAACCACCGCTGGTAGCGGT
GGTTTTTTTGTTTGCAAGCAGCAGATTACGCGCAGAAAAAAAGGATCTCAAGAAGATCCTTTGATCTTTT
CTACGGGGTCTGACGCTCAGTGGAACGAAAACTCACGTTAAGGGATTTTGGTCATGAGATTATCAAAAAG
GATCTTCACCTAGATCCTTTTAAATTAAAAATGAAGTTTTAAATCAATCTAAAGTATATATGAGTAAACT
TGGTCTGACAGTTACCAATGCTTAATCAGTGAGGCACCTATCTCAGCGATCTGTCTATTTCGTTCATCCA
TAGTTGCCTGACTCCCCGTCGTGTAGATAACTACGATACGGGAGGGCTTACCATCTGGCCCCAGTGCTGC
AATGATACCGCGAGACCCACGCTCACCGGCTCCAGATTTATCAGCAATAAACCAGCCAGCCGGAAGGGCC
GAGCGCAGAAGTGGTCCTGCAACTTTATCCGCCTCCATCCAGTCTATTAATTGTTGCCGGGAAGCTAGAG
TAAGTAGTTCGCCAGTTAATAGTTTGCGCAACGTTGTTGCCATTGCTACAGGCATCGTGGTGTCACGCTC
GTCGTTTGGTATGGCTTCATTCAGCTCCGGTTCCCAACGATCAAGGCGAGTTACATGATCCCCCATGTTG
TGCAAAAAAGCGGTTAGCTCCTTCGGTCCTCCGATCGTTGTCAGAAGTAAGTTGGCCGCAGTGTTATCAC
TCATGGTTATGGCAGCACTGCATAATTCTCTTACTGTCATGCCATCCGTAAGATGCTTTTCTGTGACTGG
TGAGTACTCAACCAAGTCATTCTGAGAATAGTGTATGCGGCGACCGAGTTGCTCTTGCCCGGCGTCAATA
CGGGATAATACCGCGCCACATAGCAGAACTTTAAAAGTGCTCATCATTGGAAAACGTTCTTCGGGGCGAA
AACTCTCAAGGATCTTACCGCTGTTGAGATCCAGTTCGATGTAACCCACTCGTGCACCCAACTGATCTTC
AGCATCTTTTACTTTCACCAGCGTTTCTGGGTGAGCAAAAACAGGAAGGCAAAATGCCGCAAAAAAGGGA
ATAAGGGCGACACGGAAATGTTGAATACTCATACTCTTCCTTTTTCAATATTATTGAAGCATTTATCAGG
GTTATTGTCTCATGAGCGGATACATATTTGAATGTATTTAGAAAAATAAACAAATAGGGGTTCCGCGCAC
ATTTCCCCGAAAAGTGCCACCTGACGTC
Features (pLannotate 1.2.2; 24 found; start..end, strand, type, name):
     36..80      -  misc_feature   bom (fragment): basis of mobility region from pBR322
    235..614     +  enhancer       CMV enhancer: human cytomegalovirus immediate early enhancer
    615..818     +  promoter       CMV promoter: human cytomegalovirus (CMV) immediate early promoter
    814..847     +  LTR            5' LTR (truncated) (fragment): truncated 5' long terminal repeat (LTR) from HIV-1
    863..881     +  promoter       T7 promoter: promoter for bacteriophage T7 RNA polymerase
    917..982     +  CDS            3xFLAG: three tandem FLAG® epitope tags, followed by an enterokinase cleavage site
    980..1543    +  CDS            avrBs3 (fragment): AVRB3_XANEU - Experimental evidence at protein level: Swiss-Prot protein existence level 1. Avirulence protein. Acts as a transcription factor in C.annuum plants. In susceptible plants lacking the Bs3 resistance gene induces expression of a number of genes, including genes homologous to a family of auxin-induced genes, alpha-expansin genes, pectate lyase, anthocyanidin glucoside rhamnosyl transferase and at least one transcription factor, UPA20. Their expression leads to plant hypertrophy in mesophyll cells, probably mainly mediated by UPA20 (PubMed:17962565). In resistant plants induces the h
   3134..3340    +  CDS            pthXo1 (fragment): PTHX1_XANOP - Also known as tal2b. Experimental evidence at protein level: Swiss-Prot protein existence level 1. Avirulence protein. Acts as a transcription factor in rice, inducing expression of a number of host genes including SWEET11 (Os8N3, XA13, AC Q6YZF3) in susceptible plants with the Xa13 allele. Plants with the xa13 allele, which has an altered promoter, are resistant to bacterial blight caused by this bacterial strain and do not induce SWEET11. The xa13 allele elicits an atypical hypersensitive response (HR). PthXo1 binds SWEET11 promoter DNA in a sequence-specific manner. From Xanth
   3329..3916    +  CDS            fokIR (fragment): T2F1_PLAOK - Also known as rfoKI. Experimental evidence at protein level: Swiss-Prot protein existence level 1. Recognizes the double-stranded sequence 5'-GGATG-3'/3'-CATCC- 5' and cleaves respectively 14 bases after G-1 and 13 bases before C-1. From Planomicrobium okeanokoites (Planococcus okeanokoites) (Flavobacterium okeanokoites).
   3957..4181    +  polyA_signal   bGH poly(A) signal: bovine growth hormone polyadenylation signal
   4185..4206    +  promoter       SV40 promoter (fragment): SV40 enhancer and early promoter
   4227..4655    +  rep_origin     f1 ori (sequence partly withheld): f1 bacteriophage origin of replication; arrow indicates direction of (+) strand synthesis
   4669..4999    +  promoter       SV40 promoter: SV40 enhancer and early promoter
   5047..5094    +  promoter       EM7 promoter: synthetic bacterial promoter&nbsp
   5113..5487    +  CDS            BleoR: antibiotic-binding protein; Sh ble from Streptoalloteichus hindustanus; confers resistance to bleomycin, phleomycin, and Zeocin™
   5497..5622    +  CDS            ble (fragment): BLE_KLEPN - Experimental evidence at protein level: Swiss-Prot protein existence level 1. Binding protein with a strong affinity to the bleomycin family of antibiotics. Binds to CL990; an antimitotic-antibiotic compound. From Klebsiella pneumoniae.
   5617..5738    +  polyA_signal   SV40 poly(A) signal: SV40 polyadenylation signal
   5811..5827    -  protein_bind   lac operator: The lac repressor binds to the lac operator to inhibit transcription in E. coli. This inhibition can be relieved by adding lactose or isopropyl-β-D-thiogalactopyranoside (IPTG). lac repressor encoded by lacI
   5835..5865    -  promoter       lac promoter: promoter for the E. coli lac operon
   5880..5901    -  protein_bind   CAP binding site: CAP binding activates transcription in the presence of cAMP. E. coli catabolite activator protein
   5914..6006    -  CDS            lacI (fragment): lac repressor; lacI; The lac repressor binds to the lac operator to inhibit transcription in E. coli. This inhibition can be relieved by adding lactose or isopropyl-β-D-thiogalactopyranoside (IPTG).
   6189..6777    -  rep_origin     ori: high-copy-number ColE1/pMB1/pBR322/pUC origin of replication
   6948..7808    -  CDS            AmpR: β-lactamase; bla; confers resistance to ampicillin, carbenicillin, and related antibiotics
   7809..7913    -  promoter       AmpR promoter: bla
