>Addgene plasmid #92243 | USPQ-HTT-TALEN1 | addgene full sequence | sequence record 197978 | Addgene NGS Result
GACGGATCGGGAGATCTCCCGATCCCCTATGGTGCACTCTCAGTACAATCTGCTCTGATGCCGCATAGTT
AAGCCAGTATCTGCTCCCTGCTTGTGTGTTGGAGGTCGCTGAGTAGTGCGCGAGCAAAATTTAAGCTACA
ACAAGGCAAGGCTTGACCGACAATTGCATGAAGAATCTGCTTAGGGTTAGGCGTTTTGCGCTGCTTCGCG
ATGTACGGGCCAGATATACGCGTTGACATTGATTATTGACTAGTTATTAATAGTAATCAATTACGGGGTC
ATTAGTTCATAGCCCATATATGGAGTTCCGCGTTACATAACTTACGGTAAATGGCCCGCCTGGCTGACCG
CCCAACGACCCCCGCCCATTGACGTCAATAATGACGTATGTTCCCATAGTAACGCCAATAGGGACTTTCC
ATTGACGTCAATGGGTGGAGTATTTACGGTAAACTGCCCACTTGGCAGTACATCAAGTGTATCATATGCC
AAGTACGCCCCCTATTGACGTCAATGACGGTAAATGGCCCGCCTGGCATTATGCCCAGTACATGACCTTA
TGGGACTTTCCTACTTGGCAGTACATCTACGTATTAGTCATCGCTATTACCATGGTGATGCGGTTTTGGC
AGTACATCAATGGGCGTGGATAGCGGTTTGACTCACGGGGATTTCCAAGTCTCCACCCCATTGACGTCAA
TGGGAGTTTGTTTTGGCACCAAAATCAACGGGACTTTCCAAAATGTCGTAACAACTCCGCCCCATTGACG
CAAATGGGCGGTAGGCGTGTACGGTGGGAGGTCTATATAAGCAGAGCTCTCTGGCTAACTAGAGAACCCA
CTGCTTACTGGCTTATCGAAATTAATACGACTCACTATAGGGAGACTCAAGCTGGCTAGTTAAGCTTGCC
ACCATGGACTACAAAGACCATGACGGTGATTATAAAGATCATGACATCGATTACAAGGATGACGATGACA
AGATGGCCCCCAAGAAGAAGAGGAAGGTGGGCATTCACGGGGTACCCGCCGCTGTGGATCTACGCACGCT
CGGCTACAGCCAGCAGCAACAGGAGAAGATCAAACCGAAGGTTCGTTCGACAGTGGCGCAGCACCACGAG
GCACTGGTCGGCCATGGGTTTACACACGCGCACATCGTTGCGCTCAGCCAACACCCGGCAGCGTTAGGGA
CCGTCGCTGTCAAGTATCAGGACATGATCGCAGCGTTGCCAGAGGCGACACACGAAGCGATCGTTGGCGT
CGGCAAACAGTGGTCCGGCGCACGCGCTCTGGAGGCCTTGCTCACGGTGGCGGGAGAGTTGAGAGGTCCA
CCGTTACAGTTGGACACAGGCCAACTTCTCAAGATTGCAAAACGTGGCGGCGTGACCGCAGTGGAGGCAG
TGCATGCATGGCGCAATGCACTGACGGGTGCCCCCCTGAACTTGACCCCAGAACAAGTCGTCGCAATCGC
GAGCAATAACGGCGGAAAACAGGCTTTGGAAACGGTGCAGAGGCTCCTTCCAGTGCTGTGTCAGGCACAT
GGTCTGACTCCAGAACAGGTTGTGGCCATCGCAAGCCACGACGGAGGAAAGCAAGCCCTGGAAACAGTAC
AGAGGCTGTTGCCTGTCCTGTGTCAAGCTCACGGACTCACTCCAGAACAGGTTGTGGCCATCGCAAGCCA
CGACGGAGGAAAGCAAGCCCTGGAAACAGTACAGAGGCTGTTGCCTGTCCTGTGTCAAGCTCACGGCCTA
ACCCCAGAACAAGTCGTCGCAATCGCGAGCAATAACGGCGGAAAACAGGCTTTGGAAACGGTGCAGAGGC
TCCTTCCAGTGCTGTGTCAGGCACATGGGCTTACCCCAGAACAAGTCGTCGCAATCGCGAGCAATAACGG
CGGAAAACAGGCTTTGGAAACGGTGCAGAGGCTCCTTCCAGTGCTGTGTCAGGCACATGGCTTGACCCCA
GAACAAGTCGTCGCAATCGCGAGCAATAACGGCGGAAAACAGGCTTTGGAAACGGTGCAGAGGCTCCTTC
CAGTGCTGTGTCAGGCACATGGACTCACTCCAGAACAGGTTGTGGCCATCGCAAGCCACGACGGAGGAAA
GCAAGCCCTGGAAACAGTACAGAGGCTGTTGCCTGTCCTGTGTCAAGCTCACGGCCTAACCCCAGAACAA
GTCGTCGCAATCGCGAGCAATAACGGCGGAAAACAGGCTTTGGAAACGGTGCAGAGGCTCCTTCCAGTGC
TGTGTCAGGCACATGGTCTGACCCCAGAACAAGTCGTCGCAATCGCGAGCAATAACGGCGGAAAACAGGC
TTTGGAAACGGTGCAGAGGCTCCTTCCAGTGCTGTGTCAGGCACATGGCTTGACCCCAGAACAAGTCGTC
GCAATCGCGAGCAATAACGGCGGAAAACAGGCTTTGGAAACGGTGCAGAGGCTCCTTCCAGTGCTGTGTC
AGGCACATGGGCTTACCCCTGAGCAAGTCGTCGCAATCGCCTCCAACATTGGCGGGAAACAGGCACTGGA
GACTGTCCAGCGCCTGCTTCCCGTGCTTTGCCAGGCGCACGGCCTAACCCCAGAACAAGTCGTCGCAATC
GCGAGCAATAACGGCGGAAAACAGGCTTTGGAAACGGTGCAGAGGCTCCTTCCAGTGCTGTGTCAGGCAC
ATGGACTCACCCCTGAGCAAGTCGTCGCAATCGCCTCCAACATTGGCGGGAAACAGGCACTGGAGACTGT
CCAGCGCCTGCTTCCCGTGCTTTGCCAGGCGCACGGCTTGACTCCAGAACAGGTTGTGGCCATCGCAAGC
CACGACGGAGGAAAGCAAGCCCTGGAAACAGTACAGAGGCTGTTGCCTGTCCTGTGTCAAGCTCACGGGC
TTACTCCAGAACAGGTTGTGGCCATCGCAAGCCACGACGGAGGAAAGCAAGCCCTGGAAACAGTACAGAG
GCTGTTGCCTGTCCTGTGTCAAGCTCACGGTCTGACCCCAGAACAAGTCGTCGCAATCGCGAGCAATAAC
GGCGGAAAACAGGCTTTGGAAACGGTGCAGAGGCTCCTTCCAGTGCTGTGTCAGGCACATGGCCTAACCC
CGGAGCAGGTGGTGGCCATCGCCAGCCACGACGGCGGCAGGCCGGCGCTGGAGAGCATTGTTGCCCAGTT
ATCTCGCCCTGATCCGGCGTTGGCCGCGTTGACCAACGACCACCTCGTCGCCTTGGCCTGCCTCGGCGGA
CGTCCTGCGCTGGATGCAGTGAAAAAGGGATTGCCGCACGCGCCGGCCTTGATCAAAAGAACCAATCGCC
GTATTCCCGAACGCACATCCCATCGCGTTGCCGGATCCCAGCTGGTGAAGTCCGAGCTGGAGGAAAAGAA
GTCCGAACTGCGCCACAAGTTGAAGTACGTCCCTCACGAGTACATCGAACTGATCGAAATCGCCCGCAAC
CCAACCCAGGACCGTATCCTGGAGATGAAGGTCATGGAGTTCTTCATGAAGGTGTACGGTTATCGCGGAG
AGCATCTCGGCGGCTCTCGCAAACCCGACGGCGCTATCTACACAGTAGGCTCCCCCATCGACTACGGCGT
CATTGTGGACACTAAGGCCTACTCAGGAGGCTACAACCTTCCCATCGGCCAGGCCGACGAAATGCAGCGC
TACGTGAAGGAGAATCAGACCCGCAACAAGCACATCAACCCCAATGAGTGGTGGAAAGTGTATCCCTCAT
CCGTCACAGAGTTCAAGTTTCTGTTTGTGAGCGGTCACTTCAAGGGTAACTACAAAGCCCAGCTTACTCG
TCTGAACAGGAAGACCAACTGCAACGGCGCCGTGCTCTCAGTGGAGGAGCTGCTGATCGGTGGGGAGATG
ATCAAGGCCGGGACCCTCACCTTAGAGGAGGTGCGCCGGAAGTTCAATAATGGAGAGATTAACTTCTGAT
AACTCGAGTCTAGAGAAACCCGCTGATCAGCCTCGACTGTGCCTTCTAGTTGCCAGCCATCTGTTGTTTG
CCCCTCCCCCGTGCCTTCCTTGACCCTGGAAGGTGCCACTCCCACTGTCCTTTCCTAATAAAATGAGGAA
ATTGCATCGCATTGTCTGAGTAGGTGTCATTCTATTCTGGGGGGTGGGGTGGGGCAGGACAGCAAGGGGG
AGGATTGGGAAGACAATAGCAGGCATGCTGGGGATGCGGTGGGCTCTATGGCTTCTGAGGCGGAAAGAAC
CAGCTGGGGCTCTAGGGGGTATCCCC
[124 nt withheld, positions 4227-4350]
C
[91 nt withheld, positions 4352-4442]
A
[49 nt withheld, positions 4444-4492]
CCTTTGACGTTGGAGTCCACGTTCTTT
[37 nt withheld, positions 4520-4556]
ACCCTATCTCGGTCTATTCTTTTGATTTATAAGGGATTTTGCCGATTTCGGCCTATTGGTTAAAAAATGA
GCTGATTTAACAAAAATTTAACGCGAATTAATTCTGTGGAATGTGTGTCAGTTAGGGTGTGGAAAGTCCC
CAGGCTCCCCAGCAGGCAGAAGTATGCAAAGCATGCATCTCAATTAGTCAGCAACCAGGTGTGGAAAGTC
CCCAGGCTCCCCAGCAGGCAGAAGTATGCAAAGCATGCATCTCAATTAGTCAGCAACCATAGTCCCGCCC
CTAACTCCGCCCATCCCGCCCCTAACTCCGCCCAGTTCCGCCCATTCTCCGCCCCATGGCTGACTAATTT
TTTTTATTTATGCAGAGGCCGAGGCCGCCTCTGCCTCTGAGCTATTCCAGAAGTAGTGAGGAGGCTTTTT
TGGAGGCCTAGGCTTTTGCAAAAAGCTCCCGGGAGCTTGTATATCCATTTTCGGATCTGATCAGCACGTG
TTGACAATTAATCATCGGCATAGTATATCGGCATAGTATAATACGACAAGGTGAGGAACTAAACCATGGC
CAAGTTGACCAGTGCCGTTCCGGTGCTCACCGCGCGCGACGTCGCCGGAGCGGTCGAGTTCTGGACCGAC
CGGCTCGGGTTCTCCCGGGACTTCGTGGAGGACGACTTCGCCGGTGTGGTCCGGGACGACGTGACCCTGT
TCATCAGCGCGGTCCAGGACCAGGTGGTGCCGGACAACACCCTGGCCTGGGTGTGGGTGCGCGGCCTGGA
CGAGCTGTACGCCGAGTGGTCGGAGGTCGTGTCCACGAACTTCCGGGACGCCTCCGGGCCGGCCATGACC
GAGATCGGCGAGCAGCCGTGGGGGCGGGAGTTCGCCCTGCGCGACCCGGCCGGCAACTGCGTGCACTTCG
TGGCCGAGGAGCAGGACTGACACGTGCTACGAGATTTCGATTCCACCGCCGCCTTCTATGAAAGGTTGGG
CTTCGGAATCGTTTTCCGGGACGCCGGCTGGATGATCCTCCAGCGCGGGGATCTCATGCTGGAGTTCTTC
GCCCACCCCAACTTGTTTATTGCAGCTTATAATGGTTACAAATAAAGCAATAGCATCACAAATTTCACAA
ATAAAGCATTTTTTTCACTGCATTCTAGTTGTGGTTTGTCCAAACTCATCAATGTATCTTATCATGTCTG
TATACCGTCGACCTCTAGCTAGAGCTTGGCGTAATCATGGTCATAGCTGTTTCCTGTGTGAAATTGTTAT
CCGCTCACAATTCCACACAACATACGAGCCGGAAGCATAAAGTGTAAAGCCTGGGGTGCCTAATGAGTGA
GCTAACTCACATTAATTGCGTTGCGCTCACTGCCCGCTTTCCAGTCGGGAAACCTGTCGTGCCAGCTGCA
TTAATGAATCGGCCAACGCGCGGGGAGAGGCGGTTTGCGTATTGGGCGCTCTTCCGCTTCCTCGCTCACT
GACTCGCTGCGCTCGGTCGTTCGGCTGCGGCGAGCGGTATCAGCTCACTCAAAGGCGGTAATACGGTTAT
CCACAGAATCAGGGGATAACGCAGGAAAGAACATGTGAGCAAAAGGCCAGCAAAAGGCCAGGAACCGTAA
AAAGGCCGCGTTGCTGGCGTTTTTCCATAGGCTCCGCCCCCCTGACGAGCATCACAAAAATCGACGCTCA
AGTCAGAGGTGGCGAAACCCGACAGGACTATAAAGATACCAGGCGTTTCCCCCTGGAAGCTCCCTCGTGC
GCTCTCCTGTTCCGACCCTGCCGCTTACCGGATACCTGTCCGCCTTTCTCCCTTCGGGAAGCGTGGCGCT
TTCTCATAGCTCACGCTGTAGGTATCTCAGTTCGGTGTAGGTCGTTCGCTCCAAGCTGGGCTGTGTGCAC
GAACCCCCCGTTCAGCCCGACCGCTGCGCCTTATCCGGTAACTATCGTCTTGAGTCCAACCCGGTAAGAC
ACGACTTATCGCCACTGGCAGCAGCCACTGGTAACAGGATTAGCAGAGCGAGGTATGTAGGCGGTGCTAC
AGAGTTCTTGAAGTGGTGGCCTAACTACGGCTACACTAGAAGAACAGTATTTGGTATCTGCGCTCTGCTG
AAGCCAGTTACCTTCGGAAAAAGAGTTGGTAGCTCTTGATCCGGCAAACAAACCACCGCTGGTAGCGGTG
GTTTTTTTGTTTGCAAGCAGCAGATTACGCGCAGAAAAAAAGGATCTCAAGAAGATCCTTTGATCTTTTC
TACGGGGTCTGACGCTCAGTGGAACGAAAACTCACGTTAAGGGATTTTGGTCATGAGATTATCAAAAAGG
ATCTTCACCTAGATCCTTTTAAATTAAAAATGAAGTTTTAAATCAATCTAAAGTATATATGAGTAAACTT
GGTCTGACAGTTACCAATGCTTAATCAGTGAGGCACCTATCTCAGCGATCTGTCTATTTCGTTCATCCAT
AGTTGCCTGACTCCCCGTCGTGTAGATAACTACGATACGGGAGGGCTTACCATCTGGCCCCAGTGCTGCA
ATGATACCGCGAGAGCCACGCTCACCGGCTCCAGATTTATCAGCAATAAACCAGCCAGCCGGAAGGGCCG
AGCGCAGAAGTGGTCCTGCAACTTTATCCGCCTCCATCCAGTCTATTAATTGTTGCCGGGAAGCTAGAGT
AAGTAGTTCGCCAGTTAATAGTTTGCGCAACGTTGTTGCCATTGCTACAGGCATCGTGGTGTCACGCTCG
TCGTTTGGTATGGCTTCATTCAGCTCCGGTTCCCAACGATCAAGGCGAGTTACATGATCCCCCATGTTGT
GCAAAAAAGCGGTTAGCTCCTTCGGTCCTCCGATCGTTGTCAGAAGTAAGTTGGCCGCAGTGTTATCACT
CATGGTTATGGCAGCACTGCATAATTCTCTTACTGTCATGCCATCCGTAAGATGCTTTTCTGTGACTGGT
GAGTACTCAACCAAGTCATTCTGAGAATAGTGTATGCGGCGACCGAGTTGCTCTTGCCCGGCGTCAATAC
GGGATAATACCGCGCCACATAGCAGAACTTTAAAAGTGCTCATCATTGGAAAACGTTCTTCGGGGCGAAA
ACTCTCAAGGATCTTACCGCTGTTGAGATCCAGTTCGATGTAACCCACTCGTGCACCCAACTGATCTTCA
GCATCTTTTACTTTCACCAGCGTTTCTGGGTGAGCAAAAACAGGAAGGCAAAATGCCGCAAAAAAGGGAA
TAAGGGCGACACGGAAATGTTGAATACTCATACTCTTCCTTTTTCAATATTATTGAAGCATTTATCAGGG
TTATTGTCTCATGAGCGGATACATATTTGAATGTATTTAGAAAAATAAACAAATAGGGGTTCCGCGCACA
TTTCCCCGAAAAGTGCCACCTGACGTC
Features (pLannotate 1.2.2; 24 found; start..end, strand, type, name):
     28..80      -  misc_feature   bom (fragment): basis of mobility region from pBR322
    235..614     +  enhancer       CMV enhancer: human cytomegalovirus immediate early enhancer
    615..818     +  promoter       CMV promoter: human cytomegalovirus (CMV) immediate early promoter
    814..847     +  LTR            5' LTR (truncated) (fragment): truncated 5' long terminal repeat (LTR) from HIV-1
    863..881     +  promoter       T7 promoter: promoter for bacteriophage T7 RNA polymerase
    917..982     +  CDS            3xFLAG: three tandem FLAG® epitope tags, followed by an enterokinase cleavage site
    980..1543    +  CDS            avrBs3 (fragment): AVRB3_XANEU - Experimental evidence at protein level: Swiss-Prot protein existence level 1. Avirulence protein. Acts as a transcription factor in C.annuum plants. In susceptible plants lacking the Bs3 resistance gene induces expression of a number of genes, including genes homologous to a family of auxin-induced genes, alpha-expansin genes, pectate lyase, anthocyanidin glucoside rhamnosyl transferase and at least one transcription factor, UPA20. Their expression leads to plant hypertrophy in mesophyll cells, probably mainly mediated by UPA20 (PubMed:17962565). In resistant plants induces the h
   3134..3340    +  CDS            avrBs3 (fragment): AVRB3_XANEU - Experimental evidence at protein level: Swiss-Prot protein existence level 1. Avirulence protein. Acts as a transcription factor in C.annuum plants. In susceptible plants lacking the Bs3 resistance gene induces expression of a number of genes, including genes homologous to a family of auxin-induced genes, alpha-expansin genes, pectate lyase, anthocyanidin glucoside rhamnosyl transferase and at least one transcription factor, UPA20. Their expression leads to plant hypertrophy in mesophyll cells, probably mainly mediated by UPA20 (PubMed:17962565). In resistant plants induces the h
   3329..3916    +  CDS            fokIR (fragment): T2F1_PLAOK - Also known as rfoKI. Experimental evidence at protein level: Swiss-Prot protein existence level 1. Recognizes the double-stranded sequence 5'-GGATG-3'/3'-CATCC- 5' and cleaves respectively 14 bases after G-1 and 13 bases before C-1. From Planomicrobium okeanokoites (Planococcus okeanokoites) (Flavobacterium okeanokoites).
   3957..4181    +  polyA_signal   bGH poly(A) signal: bovine growth hormone polyadenylation signal
   4185..4206    +  promoter       SV40 promoter (fragment): SV40 enhancer and early promoter
   4227..4655    +  rep_origin     f1 ori (sequence partly withheld): f1 bacteriophage origin of replication; arrow indicates direction of (+) strand synthesis
   4669..4998    +  promoter       SV40 promoter: SV40 enhancer and early promoter
   5046..5093    +  promoter       EM7 promoter: synthetic bacterial promoter&nbsp
   5112..5486    +  CDS            BleoR: antibiotic-binding protein; Sh ble from Streptoalloteichus hindustanus; confers resistance to bleomycin, phleomycin, and Zeocin™
   5496..5621    +  CDS            ble (fragment): BLE_KLEPN - Experimental evidence at protein level: Swiss-Prot protein existence level 1. Binding protein with a strong affinity to the bleomycin family of antibiotics. Binds to CL990; an antimitotic-antibiotic compound. From Klebsiella pneumoniae.
   5616..5737    +  polyA_signal   SV40 poly(A) signal: SV40 polyadenylation signal
   5810..5826    -  protein_bind   lac operator: The lac repressor binds to the lac operator to inhibit transcription in E. coli. This inhibition can be relieved by adding lactose or isopropyl-β-D-thiogalactopyranoside (IPTG). lac repressor encoded by lacI
   5834..5864    -  promoter       lac promoter: promoter for the E. coli lac operon
   5879..5900    -  protein_bind   CAP binding site: CAP binding activates transcription in the presence of cAMP. E. coli catabolite activator protein
   5913..6005    -  CDS            lacI (fragment): lac repressor; lacI; The lac repressor binds to the lac operator to inhibit transcription in E. coli. This inhibition can be relieved by adding lactose or isopropyl-β-D-thiogalactopyranoside (IPTG).
   6188..6776    -  rep_origin     ori: high-copy-number ColE1/pMB1/pBR322/pUC origin of replication
   6947..7807    -  CDS            AmpR: β-lactamase; bla; confers resistance to ampicillin, carbenicillin, and related antibiotics
   7808..7912    -  promoter       AmpR promoter: bla
