[The description below was written by a language model from this plasmid's Addgene catalogue record and pLannotate feature annotations shown in this document.]
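Description:
USPQ-HTT-TALEN1 is a mammalian expression plasmid of about 7.9 kb, built on the pcDNA4/myc-hisA backbone, that encodes one half of a TALEN pair designed to cut upstream of the human HTT gene. It is maintained in E. coli as a high-copy plasmid through a ColE1/pUC-type origin with ampicillin selection (AmpR under its own promoter), and it also carries an f1 origin. For selection in mammalian cells, an SV40 early promoter together with the bacterial EM7 promoter drives the Sh ble gene, which confers Zeocin resistance and is terminated by an SV40 polyadenylation signal.

The nuclease cassette is driven by the CMV immediate-early enhancer and promoter, with a T7 promoter just upstream of the coding region, and ends in the bovine growth hormone poly(A) signal. The open reading frame begins with a 3xFLAG tag for detection, followed by an N-terminal segment derived from a Xanthomonas TAL effector. An unannotated stretch of roughly 1.6 kb comes next, which presumably holds the custom repeat array that specifies the DNA target. A TAL effector C-terminal segment then leads into the FokI cleavage domain. The two sequence records (repository NGS and depositor) differ by a single nucleotide in length, and their annotations match except for which TAL effector homologue is assigned to the C-terminal segment. According to the record, the FokI domain is the KKR variant, so it is meant to cleave only when paired with the partner construct USPQ-HTT-TALEN2 as an obligate heterodimer, an arrangement that prevents cutting by homodimers. The record does not state the exact target sequence. The associated publication concerns isogenic Huntington disease human pluripotent stem cell lines, which is consistent with using the pair for genome editing at the HTT locus.
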