Addgene plasmid #92243: USPQ-HTT-TALEN1
Purpose: TALEN targeting upstream of HTT gene (KKR), forms obligate heterodimer with USPQ-HTT-TALEN2
Depositing lab: Mahmoud Pouladi. Depositing organization: Translational Laboratory in Genetic Medicine, BMSI, A*STAR. Publication: Unbiased Profiling of Isogenic Huntington Disease hPSC-Derived CNS and Peripheral Cells Reveals Strong Cell-Type Specificity of CAG Length Effects. Ooi J, Langley SR, Xu X, Utami KH, Sim B, Huang Y, Harmston NP, Tay YL, Ziaei A, Zeng R, Low D, Aminkeng F, Sobota RM, Ginhoux F, Petretto E, Pouladi MA. Cell Rep. 2019 Feb 26;26(9):2494-2508.e7. doi: 10.1016/j.celrep.2019.02.008. PubMed 30811996.
Backbone
  Vector backbone: pcDNA4/myc-hisA
  Backbone size w/o insert (bp): 5055
  Vector type: TALEN
  Selectable markers: Zeocin
Growth in bacteria
  Bacterial resistance: Ampicillin, 100 μg/mL
  Growth temperature: 37°C
  Growth strain: DH5alpha
  Copy number: High Copy
Gene/Insert
  Gene/Insert name: TALEN
  Species: Synthetic
  Promoter: CMV
  Cloning method: Restriction Enzyme; 5′ cloning site HindIII (not destroyed); 3′ cloning site PmeI (destroyed during cloning)
  Sequencing primers: 5′ CGCAAATGGGCGGTAGGCGTG
Terms and licenses: Academic/Nonprofit Terms; Industry Terms: Not Available to Industry
How to cite: USPQ-HTT-TALEN1 was a gift from Mahmoud Pouladi (Addgene plasmid # 92243 ; http://n2t.net/addgene:92243 ; RRID:Addgene_92243)
